>Addgene plasmid #145660 | pGBW-m4046789 | addgene full sequence | sequence record 298333 | Addgene NGS Result
GATCTCGATCCCGCGAAATTAATACGACTCACTATAGGGGAATTGTGAGCGGATAACAATTCCCCTCTAG
AAATAATTTTGTTTAACTTTAAGAAGGAGACTCTTCTATGGCCGATTCAAACGGTACGATTACTGTAGAA
GAGCTTAAAAAGCTGTTAGAACAATGGAATTTGGTGATCGGGTTTCTGTTCCTGACCTGGATCTGTCTCC
TGCAATTCGCTTACGCGAACCGCAACCGGTTTCTGTATATAATCAAATTAATTTTCCTGTGGCTGCTGTG
GCCCGTCACCCTGGCATGCTTCGTTCTGGCTGCTGTTTACAGAATCAATTGGATTACTGGCGGTATCGCA
ATCGCGATGGCATGCCTAGTAGGCCTGATGTGGCTGTCGTATTTTATTGCTTCCTTCCGTCTGTTTGCCC
GTACCCGTAGCATGTGGTCTTTCAACCCAGAAACTAACATCCTGCTTAACGTTCCTCTGCACGGTACAAT
CCTGACCCGCCCGCTGCTGGAGAGCGAACTGGTGATTGGCGCTGTCATCTTACGTGGTCATCTGCGTATT
GCTGGCCACCATTTGGGTCGCTGTGACATCAAAGACTTGCCGAAAGAAATCACTGTTGCAACCTCTCGTA
CACTGTCCTACTACAAACTGGGGGCGAGTCAGCGTGTTGCCGGCGATTCTGGATTCGCGGCTTACAGCCG
CTATCGCATCGGTAATTACAAGCTCAACACTGACCACAGCTCCTCTAGTGATAACATTGCACTGCTGGTG
CAGGAGAACCTGTACTTTCAAAGCTGGAGCCATCCGCAGTTTGAAAAATAACCGGCTTATCGGTCAGTTT
CACCTGATTTACGTAAAAACCCGCTTCGGCGGGTTTTTGCTTTTGGAGGGGCAGAAAGATGAATGACTGT
CCACGACGCTATACCCAAAAGAAAAAGCTTGAGATCCTTTTTTTCTGCGCGTAATCTGCTGCTTGCAAAC
AAAAAAACCACCGCTACCAGCGGTGGTTTGTTTGCCGGATCAAGAGCTACCAACTCTTTTTCCGAAGGTA
ACTGGCTTCAGCAGAGCGCAGATACCAAATACTGTTCTTCTAGTGTAGCCGTAGTTAGGCCACCACTTCA
AGAACTCTGTAGCACCGCCTACATACCTCGCTCTGCTAATCCTGTTACCAGTGGCTGCTGCCAGTGGCGA
TAAGTCGTGTCTTACCGGGTTGGACTCAAGACGATAGTTACCGGATAAGGCGCAGCGGTCGGGCTGAACG
GGGGGTTCGTGCACACAGCCCAGCTTGGAGCGAACGACCTACACCGAACTGAGATACCTACAGCGTGAGC
TATGAGAAAGCGCCACGCTTCCCGAAGGGAGAAAGGCGGACAGGTATCCGGTAAGCGGCAGGGTCGGAAC
AGGAGAGCGCACGAGGGAGCTTCCAGGGGGAAACGCCTGGTATCTTTATAGTCCTGTCGGGTTTCGCCAC
CTCTGACTTGAGCGTCGATTTTTGTGATGCTCGTCAGGGGGGCGGAGCCTATGGAAATTGATCGGGCACG
TAAGAGGTTCCAACTTTCACCATAATGAAATAAGATCACTACCGGGCGTATTTTTTGAGTTATCGAGATT
TTCAGGAGCTAAGGAAGCTAAAATGGAGAAAAAAATCACTGGATATACCACCGTTGATATATCCCAATGG
CATCGTAAAGAACATTTTGAGGCATTTCAGTCAGTTGCTCAATGTACCTATAACCAGACCGTTCAGCTGG
ATATTACGGCCTTTTTAAAGACCGTAAAGAAAAATAAGCACAAGTTTTATCCGGCCTTTATTCACATTCT
TGCCCGCCTGATGAATGCTCATCCGGAATTTCGTATGGCAATGAAAGACGGTGAGCTGGTGATATGGGAT
AGTGTTCACCCTTGTTACACCGTTTTCCATGAGCAAACTGAAACGTTTTCATCGCTCTGGAGTGAATACC
ACGACGATTTCCGGCAGTTTCTACACATATATTCGCAAGATGTGGCGTGTTACGGTGAAAACCTGGCCTA
TTTCCCTAAAGGGTTTATTGAGAATATGTTTTTCGTTTCAGCCAATCCCTGGGTGAGTTTCACCAGTTTT
GATTTAAACGTGGCCAATATGGACAACTTCTTCGCCCCCGTTTTCACCATGGGCAAATATTATACGCAAG
GCGACAAGGTGCTGATGCCGCTGGCGATTCAGGTTCATCATGCCGTTTGTGATGGCTTCCATGTCGGCAG
AATGCTTAATGAATTACAACAGTACTGCGATGAGTGGCAGGGCGGGGCGTAATTTGATATCGAGCTCGCT
TGGACTCCTGTTGATAGATCCAGTAATGACCTCAGAACTCCATCTGGATTTGTTCAGAACGCTCGGTTGC
CGCCGGGCGTTTTTTATTGGTCATC
Features (pLannotate 1.2.2; 8 found; start..end, strand, type, name):
     20..38      +  promoter       T7 promoter: promoter for bacteriophage T7 RNA polymerase
     39..63      +  protein_bind   lac operator: The lac repressor binds to the lac operator to inhibit transcription in E. coli. This inhibition can be relieved by adding lactose or isopropyl-β-D-thiogalactopyranoside (IPTG). lac repressor encoded by lacI
     78..100     +  RBS            RBS: efficient ribosome binding site from bacteriophage T7 gene 10 (Olins and Rangwala, 1989)
    108..773     +  CDS            VME1_SARS2: Experimental evidence at protein level: Swiss-Prot protein existence level 1. Component of the viral envelope that plays a central role in virus morphogenesis and assembly via its interactions with other viral proteins (By similarity). Regulates the localization of S protein at cis-Golgi, the place of virus budding (PubMed:33229438). May act by binding cytoplasmic c-terminus of S (PubMed:33229438). From Severe acute respiratory syndrome coronavirus 2 (2019-nCoV) (SARS-CoV-2).
    939..1527    +  rep_origin     ori: high-copy-number ColE1/pMB1/pBR322/pUC origin of replication
   1535..1632    +  promoter       cat promoter: promoter of the E. coli cat gene encoding chloramphenicol acetyltransferase
   1633..2289    +  CDS            cat: CAT_ECOLX - Experimental evidence at protein level: Swiss-Prot protein existence level 1. This enzyme is an effector of chloramphenicol resistance in bacteria. From Escherichia coli. This protein is used as a marker in many commonly used cloning vectors, such as pACYC184.
   2363..2397    +  terminator     lambda t0 terminator: minimal transcription terminator from phage lambda (Scholtissek and Grosse, 1987)
