[The description below was written by a language model from this plasmid's Addgene catalogue record and pLannotate feature annotations shown in this document.]
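Description:
pGBW-m4046789 is a compact bacterial expression plasmid of about 2.4 kb, built for producing the SARS-CoV-2 membrane (M) glycoprotein in Escherichia coli. The minimal backbone consists of little more than a high-copy ColE1/pUC-type origin of replication and a chloramphenicol acetyltransferase (cat) gene driven by its own promoter. A phage lambda t0 terminator lies downstream of the marker. The plasmid is therefore maintained at high copy and selected with chloramphenicol.

The expression cassette follows the standard T7/lac design. A T7 promoter is immediately followed by a lac operator, then the efficient ribosome binding site from T7 gene 10 and an ATG start codon. Transcription depends on T7 RNA polymerase, so expression calls for a host strain that supplies that enzyme. Lac repressor bound at the operator keeps the promoter repressed until it is relieved with IPTG or lactose. No lacI gene is annotated on the plasmid, so the repressor would presumably have to come from the host.

The open reading frame encodes the M protein, the envelope component central to coronavirus morphogenesis and assembly. The record describes it as recoded for E. coli codon usage ("recode 1") and based on the viral reference protein. The catalogue entry lists a C-terminal TEV-cleavable StrepII tag contributed by the backbone, which would allow Strep-Tactin affinity purification followed by tag removal. The automated feature table does not annotate this tag, nor any terminator directly after the coding sequence. The construct belongs to a set of SARS-CoV-2 protein expression reagents and suits recombinant production and purification of M protein for biochemical, structural or antibody-related studies.
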