Addgene plasmid #145660: pGBW-m4046789
Purpose: Bacterial Expression plasmid for SARS-CoV-2 M (membrane)
Depositing lab: Ginkgo Bioworks & Benjie Chen. Depositing organization: Ginkgo Bioworks.
Backbone
  Vector backbone: ori-013 - marker | cmR
  Backbone size w/o insert (bp): 1462
  Vector type: Bacterial Expression
Growth in bacteria
  Bacterial resistance: Chloramphenicol, 25 μg/mL
  Growth temperature: 30°C
  Growth strain: DH5alpha
  Copy number: High Copy
Gene/Insert
  Gene/Insert name: SARS-CoV-2 M (membrane) (alt names: membrane glycoprotein; M protein)
  Species: Escherichia coli str. K-12 substr. MG1655; Severe acute respiratory syndrome coronavirus 2
  Insert size (bp): 662
  Mutation: Escherichia coli recode 1
  Entrez Gene: M (a.k.a. GU280_gp05)
  Promoter: Promoter | pT7 ; Operator | lacO ; RBS | T7_rbs ; Start Codon | ATG
  Tag / fusion protein: Cleavable TEV;StrepII (C terminal on backbone)
  Cloning method: Unknown
Resource information
  A portion of this plasmid was derived from a plasmid made by: GinkgoBioworks
Depositor comments: NCBI Reference Sequence: YP_009724393.1
How to cite: pGBW-m4046789 was a gift from Ginkgo Bioworks & Benjie Chen (Addgene plasmid # 145660 ; http://n2t.net/addgene:145660 ; RRID:Addgene_145660)
